Addgene plasmid #139245: pPD1157 pLink 7
Purpose: Vector that holds the linker for circuits with 7 TUs
Depositing lab: Joshua Leonard. Depositing organization: Northwestern University.
Backbone
  Vector backbone: pPD005 pcDNA Golden Gate
  Vector type: Synthetic Biology
Growth in bacteria
  Bacterial resistance: Ampicillin, 100 μg/mL
  Growth temperature: 37°C
  Growth strain: DH5alpha
  Copy number: High Copy
Gene/Insert
  Gene/Insert name: Linker7
  Species: Synthetic
  Cloning method: Restriction Enzyme; 5′ cloning site BpiI (not destroyed); 3′ cloning site BpiI (not destroyed)
Terms and licenses: Academic/Nonprofit Terms; Industry Terms: Not Available to Industry
Depositor comments: Leonard Lab plasmid reference number: L1566
How to cite: pPD1157 pLink 7 was a gift from Joshua Leonard (Addgene plasmid # 139245 ; http://n2t.net/addgene:139245 ; RRID:Addgene_139245)
