[The description below was written by a language model from this plasmid's Addgene catalogue record and pLannotate feature annotations shown in this document.]
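Description:
pPD1157 pLink 7 is a small (about 3.4 kb) synthetic-biology helper plasmid built on pPD005, a pcDNA-derived backbone adapted for Golden Gate cloning. It is maintained in E. coli through a high-copy ColE1/pUC-type origin and selected with ampicillin via the AmpR (β-lactamase) gene and its native promoter. An f1 phage origin is also present, a common carry-over from the pcDNA lineage that allows single-stranded DNA production.

The payload is a synthetic sequence called Linker7, flanked on both sides by BpiI sites that are retained after cloning. BpiI is a type IIS enzyme that cuts outside its recognition sequence, so digestion should release the linker with defined overhangs for ordered, one-pot assembly. According to the record, the plasmid holds the linker used when building circuits containing seven transcription units (TUs), presumably as one member of a linker series matched to the number of units being joined. The linker's sequence, overhangs and exact position are not given, and the automated annotation does not call it as a feature.

The remaining annotations are mostly backbone remnants rather than functional cassettes: short fragments of the bGH polyadenylation signal, an SV40 early promoter followed by only a fragment of a bleomycin-family resistance gene and the SV40 poly(A) signal, a lac promoter/operator/CAP site region with a lacI fragment, and a piece of the pBR322 bom region. No complete mammalian expression cassette or mammalian selection marker is annotated, consistent with use as a part-donor plasmid for assembly rather than for direct expression.
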