Features (pLannotate 1.2.2; 15 found; start..end, strand, type, name):
     28..80      -  misc_feature   bom (fragment): basis of mobility region from pBR322
    217..245     +  polyA_signal   bGH poly(A) signal (fragment): bovine growth hormone polyadenylation signal
    249..270     +  promoter       SV40 promoter (fragment): SV40 enhancer and early promoter
    291..719     +  rep_origin     f1 ori (sequence partly withheld): f1 bacteriophage origin of replication; arrow indicates direction of (+) strand synthesis
    724..746     +  promoter       SV40 promoter (fragment): SV40 enhancer and early promoter
    747..938     +  promoter       SV40 promoter: SV40 early promoter
    965..1063    +  CDS            ble (fragment): BLE_KLEPN - Experimental evidence at protein level: Swiss-Prot protein existence level 1. Binding protein with a strong affinity to the bleomycin family of antibiotics. Binds to CL990; an antimitotic-antibiotic compound. From Klebsiella pneumoniae.
   1058..1179    +  polyA_signal   SV40 poly(A) signal: SV40 polyadenylation signal
   1252..1268    -  protein_bind   lac operator: The lac repressor binds to the lac operator to inhibit transcription in E. coli. This inhibition can be relieved by adding lactose or isopropyl-β-D-thiogalactopyranoside (IPTG). lac repressor encoded by lacI
   1276..1306    -  promoter       lac promoter: promoter for the E. coli lac operon
   1321..1342    -  protein_bind   CAP binding site: CAP binding activates transcription in the presence of cAMP. E. coli catabolite activator protein
   1355..1447    -  CDS            lacI (fragment): lac repressor; lacI; The lac repressor binds to the lac operator to inhibit transcription in E. coli. This inhibition can be relieved by adding lactose or isopropyl-β-D-thiogalactopyranoside (IPTG).
   1630..2218    -  rep_origin     ori: high-copy-number ColE1/pMB1/pBR322/pUC origin of replication
   2389..3249    -  CDS            AmpR: β-lactamase; bla; confers resistance to ampicillin, carbenicillin, and related antibiotics
   3250..3354    -  promoter       AmpR promoter: bla
>Addgene plasmid #139245 | pPD1157 pLink 7 | addgene full sequence | sequence record 325055 | Addgene NGS Result
GACGGATCGGGAGATCTCCCGATCCCCTATGGTGCACTCTCAGTACAATCTGCTCTGATGCCGCATAGTT
AAGCCAGTATCTGCTCCCTGCTTGTGTGTTGGAGGTCGCTGAGTAGTGCGCGAGCAAAATTTAAGCTACA
ACAAGGCAAGGCTTGACCGACAATTGGAAGACAAAACGGAATTCGATATCGCACATGTGACCGAGGGATT
GTCTTCGCATGCTGGGGATGCGGTGGGCTCTATGGCTTCTGAGGCGGAAAGAACCAGCTGGGGCTCTAGG
GGGTATCCCC
[124 nt withheld, positions 291-414]
C
[91 nt withheld, positions 416-506]
A
[49 nt withheld, positions 508-556]
CCTTTGACGTTGGAGTCCACGTTCTTT
[37 nt withheld, positions 584-620]
ACCCTATCTCGGTCTATTCTTTTGATTTATAAGGGATTTTGCCGATTTCGGCCTATTGGTTAAAAAATGA
GCTGATTTAACAAAAATTTAACGCGAATTAATTCTGTGGAATGTGTGTCAGTTAGGCTCAATTAGTCAGC
AACCATAGTCCCGCCCCTAACTCCGCCCATCCCGCCCCTAACTCCGCCCAGTTCCGCCCATTCTCCGCCC
CATGGCTGACTAATTTTTTTTATTTATGCAGAGGCCGAGGCCGCCTCTGCCTCTGAGCTATTCCAGAAGT
AGTGAGGAGGCTTTTTTGGAGGCCTAGGCTTTTGCAAAAAGCTCCCGGGAGCTTGTATATCCATTTTCGG
AGGTTGGGCTTCGGAATCGTTTTCCGGGACGCCGGCTGGATGATCCTCCAGCGCGGGGATCTCATGCTGG
AGTTCTTCGCCCACCCCAACTTGTTTATTGCAGCTTATAATGGTTACAAATAAAGCAATAGCATCACAAA
TTTCACAAATAAAGCATTTTTTTCACTGCATTCTAGTTGTGGTTTGTCCAAACTCATCAATGTATCTTAT
CATGTCTGTATACCGTCGACCTCTAGCTAGAGCTTGGCGTAATCATGGTCATAGCTGTTTCCTGTGTGAA
ATTGTTATCCGCTCACAATTCCACACAACATACGAGCCGGAAGCATAAAGTGTAAAGCCTGGGGTGCCTA
ATGAGTGAGCTAACTCACATTAATTGCGTTGCGCTCACTGCCCGCTTTCCAGTCGGGAAACCTGTCGTGC
CAGCTGCATTAATGAATCGGCCAACGCGCGGGGAGAGGCGGTTTGCGTATTGGGCGCTCTTCCGCTTCCT
CGCTCACTGACTCGCTGCGCTCGGTCGTTCGGCTGCGGCGAGCGGTATCAGCTCACTCAAAGGCGGTAAT
ACGGTTATCCACAGAATCAGGGGATAACGCAGGAAAGAACATGTGAGCAAAAGGCCAGCAAAAGGCCAGG
AACCGTAAAAAGGCCGCGTTGCTGGCGTTTTTCCATAGGCTCCGCCCCCCTGACGAGCATCACAAAAATC
GACGCTCAAGTCAGAGGTGGCGAAACCCGACAGGACTATAAAGATACCAGGCGTTTCCCCCTGGAAGCTC
CCTCGTGCGCTCTCCTGTTCCGACCCTGCCGCTTACCGGATACCTGTCCGCCTTTCTCCCTTCGGGAAGC
GTGGCGCTTTCTCATAGCTCACGCTGTAGGTATCTCAGTTCGGTGTAGGTCGTTCGCTCCAAGCTGGGCT
GTGTGCACGAACCCCCCGTTCAGCCCGACCGCTGCGCCTTATCCGGTAACTATCGTCTTGAGTCCAACCC
GGTAAGACACGACTTATCGCCACTGGCAGCAGCCACTGGTAACAGGATTAGCAGAGCGAGGTATGTAGGC
GGTGCTACAGAGTTCTTGAAGTGGTGGCCTAACTACGGCTACACTAGAAGAACAGTATTTGGTATCTGCG
CTCTGCTGAAGCCAGTTACCTTCGGAAAAAGAGTTGGTAGCTCTTGATCCGGCAAACAAACCACCGCTGG
TAGCGGTGGTTTTTTTGTTTGCAAGCAGCAGATTACGCGCAGAAAAAAAGGATCTCAAGAAGATCCTTTG
ATCTTTTCTACGGGGTCTGACGCTCAGTGGAACGAAAACTCACGTTAAGGGATTTTGGTCATGAGATTAT
CAAAAAGGATCTTCACCTAGATCCTTTTAAATTAAAAATGAAGTTTTAAATCAATCTAAAGTATATATGA
GTAAACTTGGTCTGACAGTTACCAATGCTTAATCAGTGAGGCACCTATCTCAGCGATCTGTCTATTTCGT
TCATCCATAGTTGCCTGACTCCCCGTCGTGTAGATAACTACGATACGGGAGGGCTTACCATCTGGCCCCA
GTGCTGCAATGATACCGCGAGATCCACGCTCACCGGCTCCAGATTTATCAGCAATAAACCAGCCAGCCGG
AAGGGCCGAGCGCAGAAGTGGTCCTGCAACTTTATCCGCCTCCATCCAGTCTATTAATTGTTGCCGGGAA
GCTAGAGTAAGTAGTTCGCCAGTTAATAGTTTGCGCAACGTTGTTGCCATTGCTACAGGCATCGTGGTGT
CACGCTCGTCGTTTGGTATGGCTTCATTCAGCTCCGGTTCCCAACGATCAAGGCGAGTTACATGATCCCC
CATGTTGTGCAAAAAAGCGGTTAGCTCCTTCGGTCCTCCGATCGTTGTCAGAAGTAAGTTGGCCGCAGTG
TTATCACTCATGGTTATGGCAGCACTGCATAATTCTCTTACTGTCATGCCATCCGTAAGATGCTTTTCTG
TGACTGGTGAGTACTCAACCAAGTCATTCTGAGAATAGTGTATGCGGCGACCGAGTTGCTCTTGCCCGGC
GTCAATACGGGATAATACCGCGCCACATAGCAGAACTTTAAAAGTGCTCATCATTGGAAAACGTTCTTCG
GGGCGAAAACTCTCAAGGATCTTACCGCTGTTGAGATCCAGTTCGATGTAACCCACTCGTGCACCCAACT
GATCTTCAGCATCTTTTACTTTCACCAGCGTTTCTGGGTGAGCAAAAACAGGAAGGCAAAATGCCGCAAA
AAAGGGAATAAGGGCGACACGGAAATGTTGAATACTCATACTCTTCCTTTTTCAATATTATTGAAGCATT
TATCAGGGTTATTGTCTCATGAGCGGATACATATTTGAATGTATTTAGAAAAATAAACAAATAGGGGTTC
CGCGCACATTTCCCCGAAAAGTGCCACCTGACGTC
