>Addgene plasmid #139245 | pPD1157 pLink 7 | depositor partial sequence | sequence record 269330 | Linker7
AACGGAATTCGATATCGCACATGTGACCGAGGGA
